Addgene plasmid #186391: pDEST-Spe4-RfA-miRFP713-stop
Purpose: (Empty Backbone) Destination vector for the expression of a fluorescent fusion of a protein of interest with C-ter miRFP713 into embryos, by mRNA microinjection
Depositing lab: Patrick Lemaire. Depositing organization: CNRS UMR 5237, Centre de Recherche en Biologie cellulaire de Montpellier.
Backbone
  Vector backbone: pDEST-Spe4-RfA
  Backbone size (bp): 5814
  Vector type: Gateway destination vector
  Selectable markers: ccdB gene
Growth in bacteria
  Bacterial resistance: Chloramphenicol and Ampicillin, 25 & 100 μg/mL
  Growth temperature: 37°C
  Growth strain: ccdB Survival
  Copy number: High Copy
Gene/Insert
  Gene/Insert name: None
Terms and licenses: Academic/Nonprofit Terms; Industry Terms: Not Available to Industry
Depositor comments: Gateway destination vector for mRNA production to overexpress a protein of interest following microinjection into ascidian eggs. Likely to be useful for zebrafish, Xenopus, urchin and cnidarian (Clytia, Nematostella...) overexpression studies as well. Backbone was modified by insertion of C terminal miRFP713 tag at EcoR V/Avr II restriction site
How to cite: pDEST-Spe4-RfA-miRFP713-stop was a gift from Patrick Lemaire (Addgene plasmid # 186391 ; http://n2t.net/addgene:186391 ; RRID:Addgene_186391)
