[The description below was written by a language model from this plasmid's Addgene catalogue record and pLannotate feature annotations shown in this document.]
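Description:
pDEST-Spe4-RfA-miRFP713-stop is an empty Gateway destination vector of 5,814 bp, built for making synthetic mRNA that encodes a protein of interest fused at its C-terminus to the near-infrared fluorescent protein miRFP713. It derives from the pDEST-Spe4-RfA backbone, into which the miRFP713 tag was inserted at the EcoRV/AvrII sites. In E. coli the plasmid replicates from a high-copy ColE1/pUC-type origin and also carries an f1 origin. It confers ampicillin resistance through bla and chloramphenicol resistance through the cat gene within the Gateway cassette. Because that cassette also contains the toxic ccdB gene, the unrecombined vector must be maintained in a ccdB-tolerant strain.

The functional unit reads from a T3 RNA polymerase promoter through the Xenopus beta-globin 5'-UTR, a translational enhancer, and then into the attR1–CmR–ccdB–attR2 cassette. This is followed by the miRFP713 coding sequence and the Xenopus beta-globin 3'-UTR. An LR reaction with an entry clone replaces the CmR/ccdB segment with the gene of interest, and ccdB counter-selects against non-recombined plasmids. An open reading frame lacking its own stop codon should then continue across the recombined att site into miRFP713. The construct name indicates that the stop codon is supplied after the tag. In vitro transcription from the T3 promoter would yield a globin-UTR-flanked message suitable for microinjection. A T7 promoter lies downstream in the antisense orientation, alongside residual lac promoter and lacZα elements from the parental cloning vector.

The depositor designed it for overexpression in ascidian eggs and embryos and suggests it is likely to be useful in zebrafish, Xenopus, sea urchin and cnidarians as well. miRFP713 requires biliverdin as a cofactor to fluoresce.
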