Features (pLannotate 1.2.2; 21 found; start..end, strand, type, name):
     21..125     +  promoter       AmpR promoter: bla
    126..986     +  CDS            AmpR: β-lactamase; bla; confers resistance to ampicillin, carbenicillin, and related antibiotics
   1157..1745    +  rep_origin     ori: high-copy-number ColE1/pMB1/pBR322/pUC origin of replication
   1928..2020    +  CDS            lacI (fragment): lac repressor; lacI; The lac repressor binds to the lac operator to inhibit transcription in E. coli. This inhibition can be relieved by adding lactose or isopropyl-β-D-thiogalactopyranoside (IPTG).
   2033..2054    +  protein_bind   CAP binding site: CAP binding activates transcription in the presence of cAMP. E. coli catabolite activator protein
   2069..2099    +  promoter       lac promoter: promoter for the E. coli lac operon
   2107..2123    +  protein_bind   lac operator: The lac repressor binds to the lac operator to inhibit transcription in E. coli. This inhibition can be relieved by adding lactose or isopropyl-β-D-thiogalactopyranoside (IPTG). lac repressor encoded by lacI
   2168..2186    +  promoter       T3 promoter: promoter for bacteriophage T3 RNA polymerase
   2211..2253    +  5'UTR          Xenopus globin 5'-UTR: translational enhancer from the 5'-UTR of the major beta-globin gene of Xenopus laevis
   2282..2406    +  protein_bind   attR1: mutant version of attR; recombination site for the Gateway® LR reaction LR Clonase™
   2431..2461    +  promoter       lac UV5 promoter: E. coli lac promoter with an "up" mutation
   2486..2514    +  promoter       cat promoter (fragment): promoter of the E. coli cat gene encoding chloramphenicol acetyltransferase
   2515..3174    +  CDS            CmR: chloramphenicol acetyltransferase; cat; confers resistance to chloramphenicol
   3353..3511    +  CDS            ccdA (fragment): CCDA_ECO57 - Also known as H, letA. Experimental evidence at protein level: Swiss-Prot protein existence level 1. Antitoxin component of a type II toxin-antitoxin (TA) system which inhibits the post-segregational killing (PSK) of plasmid-free cells, also referred to as a plasmid addiction system. Binds to and blocks the activity of CcdB; will also remove bound CcdB protein from the CcdB-GyrA complex by forming a CcdA-CcdB complex, a process termed rejuvenation. Functions as a transcriptional corepressor for the ccdAB operon, repression also requires CcdB (By similarity). From Escherichia coli
   3516..3818    +  CDS            ccdB: CCDB_ECOLI - Also known as G, letB, letD. Experimental evidence at protein level: Swiss-Prot protein existence level 1. Toxic component of a type II toxin-antitoxin (TA) system, functioning in plasmid maintainence. Responsible for the post- segregational killing (PSK) of plasmid-free cells, also referred to as a plasmid addiction system. Half-life of over 2 hours. Cell killing by CcdB is accompanied by filamentation, defects in chromosome and plasmid segregation, defects in cell division, formation of anucleate cells, decreased DNA synthesis and plasmid loss. Interferes with the activity of DN
   3862..3986    -  protein_bind   attR2: mutant version of attR; recombination site for the Gateway® LR reaction LR Clonase™
   4000..4947    +  CDS            miRFP713: miRFP713 is a basic (constitutively fluorescent) near ir fluorescent protein published in 2020, derived from Rhodopseudomonas palustris CGA009. It has very low acid sensitivity. It requires the cofactor biliverdin for fluorescence.
   4957..5082    +  3'UTR          Xenopus globin 3'-UTR: 3'-UTR of the major beta-globin gene of Xenopus laevis
   5171..5189    -  promoter       T7 promoter: promoter for bacteriophage T7 RNA polymerase
   5192..5349    +  CDS            lacZα (fragment): LacZα fragment of β-galactosidase; lacZ fragment
   5380..5808    -  rep_origin     f1 ori (sequence partly withheld): f1 bacteriophage origin of replication; arrow indicates direction of (+) strand synthesis
>Addgene plasmid #186391 | pDEST-Spe4-RfA-miRFP713-stop | addgene full sequence | sequence record 373838 | Addgene Partial NGS Result
GCACTTTTCGGGGAAATGTGCGCGGAACCCCTATTTGTTTATTTTTCTAAATACATTCAAATATGTATCC
GCTCATGAGACAATAACCCTGATAAATGCTTCAATAATATTGAAAAAGGAAGAGTATGAGTATTCAACAT
TTCCGTGTCGCCCTTATTCCCTTTTTTGCGGCATTTTGCCTTCCTGTTTTTGCTCACCCAGAAACGCTGG
TGAAAGTAAAAGATGCTGAAGATCAGTTGGGTGCACGAGTGGGTTACATCGAACTGGATCTCAACAGCGG
TAAGATCCTTGAGAGTTTTCGCCCCGAAGAACGTTTTCCAATGATGAGCACTTTTAAAGTTCTGCTATGT
GGCGCGGTATTATCCCGTATTGACGCCGGGCAAGAGCAACTCGGTCGCCGCATACACTATTCTCAGAATG
ACTTGGTTGAGTACTCACCAGTCACAGAAAAGCATCTTACGGATGGCATGACAGTAAGAGAATTATGCAG
TGCTGCCATAACCATGAGTGATAACACTGCGGCCAACTTACTTCTGACAACGATCGGAGGACCGAAGGAG
CTAACCGCTTTTTTGCACAACATGGGGGATCATGTAACTCGCCTTGATCGTTGGGAACCGGAGCTGAATG
AAGCCATACCAAACGACGAGCGTGACACCACGATGCCTGTAGCAATGGCAACAACGTTGCGCAAACTATT
AACTGGCGAACTACTTACTCTAGCTTCCCGGCAACAATTAATAGACTGGATGGAGGCGGATAAAGTTGCA
GGACCACTTCTGCGCTCGGCCCTTCCGGCTGGCTGGTTTATTGCTGATAAATCTGGAGCCGGTGAGCGTG
GATCTCGCGGTATCATTGCAGCACTGGGGCCAGATGGTAAGCCCTCCCGTATCGTAGTTATCTACACGAC
GGGGAGTCAGGCAACTATGGATGAACGAAATAGACAGATCGCTGAGATAGGTGCCTCACTGATTAAGCAT
TGGTAACTGTCAGACCAAGTTTACTCATATATACTTTAGATTGATTTAAAACTTCATTTTTAATTTAAAA
GGATCTAGGTGAAGATCCTTTTTGATAATCTCATGACCAAAATCCCTTAACGTGAGTTTTCGTTCCACTG
AGCGTCAGACCCCGTAGAAAAGATCAAAGGATCTTCTTGAGATCCTTTTTTTCTGCGCGTAATCTGCTGC
TTGCAAACAAAAAAACCACCGCTACCAGCGGTGGTTTGTTTGCCGGATCAAGAGCTACCAACTCTTTTTC
CGAAGGTAACTGGCTTCAGCAGAGCGCAGATACCAAATACTGTTCTTCTAGTGTAGCCGTAGTTAGGCCA
CCACTTCAAGAACTCTGTAGCACCGCCTACATACCTCGCTCTGCTAATCCTGTTACCAGTGGCTGCTGCC
AGTGGCGATAAGTCGTGTCTTACCGGGTTGGACTCAAGACGATAGTTACCGGATAAGGCGCAGCGGTCGG
GCTGAACGGGGGGTTCGTGCACACAGCCCAGCTTGGAGCGAACGACCTACACCGAACTGAGATACCTACA
GCGTGAGCTATGAGAAAGCGCCACGCTTCCCGAAGGGAGAAAGGCGGACAGGTATCCGGTAAGCGGCAGG
GTCGGAACAGGAGAGCGCACGAGGGAGCTTCCAGGGGGAAACGCCTGGTATCTTTATAGTCCTGTCGGGT
TTCGCCACCTCTGACTTGAGCGTCGATTTTTGTGATGCTCGTCAGGGGGGCGGAGCCTATGGAAAAACGC
CAGCAACGCGGCCTTTTTACGGTTCCTGGCCTTTTGCTGGCCTTTTGCTCACATGTTCTTTCCTGCGTTA
TCCCCTGATTCTGTGGATAACCGTATTACCGCCTTTGAGTGAGCTGATACCGCTCGCCGCAGCCGAACGA
CCGAGCGCAGCGAGTCAGTGAGCGAGGAAGCGGAAGAGCGCCCAATACGCAAACCGCCTCTCCCCGCGCG
TTGGCCGATTCATTAATGCAGCTGGCACGACAGGTTTCCCGACTGGAAAGCGGGCAGTGAGCGCAACGCA
ATTAATGTGAGTTAGCTCACTCATTAGGCACCCCAGGCTTTACACTTTATGCTTCCGGCTCGTATGTTGT
GTGGAATTGTGAGCGGATAACAATTTCACACAGGAAACAGCTATGACCATGATTACGCCAAGCTCGAAAT
TAACCCTCACTAAAGGGAACAAAAGCTGGAGCTAAGCTTGCTTGTTCTTTTTGCAGAAGCTCAGAATAAA
CGCTCAACTTTGGCAGATCTGACGTCAGGCCTTACGTAATCACAAGTTTGTACAAAAAAGCTGAACGAGA
AACGTAAAATGATATAAATATCAATATATTAAATTAGATTTTGCATAAAAAACAGACTACATAATACTGT
AAAACACAACATATCCAGTCACTATGGCGGCCGCATTAGGCACCCCAGGCTTTACACTTTATGCTTCCGG
CTCGTATAATGTGTGGATTTTGAGTTAGGATCCGGCGAGATTTTCAGGAGCTAAGGAAGCTAAAATGGAG
AAAAAAATCACTGGATATACCACCGTTGATATATCCCAATGGCATCGTAAAGAACATTTTGAGGCATTTC
AGTCAGTTGCTCAATGTACCTATAACCAGACCGTTCAGCTGGATATTACGGCCTTTTTAAAGACCGTAAA
GAAAAATAAGCACAAGTTTTATCCGGCCTTTATTCACATTCTTGCCCGCCTGATGAATGCTCATCCGGAA
TTCCGTATGGCAATGAAAGACGGTGAGCTGGTGATATGGGATAGTGTTCACCCTTGTTACACCGTTTTCC
ATGAGCAAACTGAAACGTTTTCATCGCTCTGGAGTGAATACCACGACGATTTCCGGCAGTTTCTACACAT
ATATTCGCAAGATGTGGCGTGTTACGGTGAAAACCTGGCCTATTTCCCTAAAGGGTTTATTGAGAATATG
TTTTTCGTCTCAGCCAATCCCTGGGTGAGTTTCACCAGTTTTGATTTAAACGTGGCCAATATGGACAACT
TCTTCGCCCCCGTTTTCACCATGGGCAAATATTATACGCAAGGCGACAAGGTGCTGATGCCGCTGGCGAT
TCAGGTTCATCATGCCGTCTGTGATGGCTTCCATGTCGGCAGAATGCTTAATGAATTACAACAGTACTGC
GATGAGTGGCAGGGCGGGGCGTAAACGCGTGGATCCGGCTTACTAAAAGCCAGATAACAGTATGCGTATT
TGCGCGCTGATTTTTGCGGTATAAGAATATATACTGATATGTATACCCGAAGTATGTCAAAAAGAGGTGT
GCTATGAAGCAGCGTATTACAGTGACAGTTGACAGCGACAGCTATCAGTTGCTCAAGGCATATATGATGT
CAATATCTCCGGTCTGGTAAGCACAACCATGCAGAATGAAGCCCGTCGTCTGCGTGCCGAACGCTGGAAA
GCGGAAAATCAGGAAGGGATGGCTGAGGTCGCCCGGTTTATTGAAATGAACGGCTCTTTTGCTGACGAGA
ACAGGGACTGGTGAAATGCAGTTTAAGGTTTACACCTATAAAAGAGAGAGCCGTTATCGTCTGTTTGTGG
ATGTACAGAGTGATATTATTGACACGCCCGGGCGACGGATGGTGATCCCCCTGGCCAGTGCACGTCTGCT
GTCAGATAAAGTCTCCCGTGAACTTTACCCGGTGGTGCATATCGGGGATGAAAGCTGGCGCATGATGACC
ACCGATATGGCCAGTGTGCCGGTCTCCGTTATCGGGGAAGAAGTGGCTGATCTCAGCCACCGCGAAAATG
ACATCAAAAACGCCATTAACCTGATGTTCTGGGGAATATAAATGTCAGGCTCCCTTATACACAGCCAGTC
TGCAGGTCGACCATAGTGACTGGATATGTTGTGTTTTACAGTATTATGTAGTCTGTTTTTTATGCAAAAT
CTAATTTAATATATTGATATTTATATCATTTTACGTTTCTCGTTCAGCTTTCTTGTACAAAGTGGTGATA
AACTTAGATATGGCGGAAGGCTCCGTCGCCAGGCAGCCTGACCTCTTGACCTGCGACGATGAGCCGATCC
ATATCCCCGGTGCCATCCAACCGCATGGACTGCTGCTCGCCCTCGCCGCCGACATGACGATCGTTGCCGG
CAGCGACAACCTTCCCGAACTCACCGGACTGGCGATCGGCGCCCTGATCGGCCGCTCTGCGGCCGATGTC
TTCGACTCGGAGACGCACAACCGTCTGACGATCGCCTTGGCCGAGCCCGGGGCGGCCGTCGGAGCACCGA
TCACTGTCGGCTTCACGATGCGAAAGGACGCAGGCTTCATCGGCTCCTGGCATCGCCATGATCAGCTCAT
CTTCCTCGAGCTCGAGCCTCCCCAGCGGGACGTCGCCGAGCCGCAGGCGTTCTTCCGCCGCACCAACAGC
GCCATCCGCCGCCTGCAGGCCGCCGAAACCTTGGAAAGCGCCTGCGCCGCCGCGGCGCAAGAGGTGCGGA
AGATTACCGGCTTCGATCGGGTGATGATCTATCGCTTCGCCTCCGACTTCAGCGGCGAAGTGATCGCAGA
GGATCGGTGCGCCGAGGTCGAGTCAAAACTAGGCCTGCACTATCCTGCCTCAACCGTGCCGGCGCAGGCC
CGTCGGCTCTATACCATCAACCCGGTACGGATCATTCCCGATATCAATTATCGGCCGGTGCCGGTCACCC
CAGACCTCAATCCGGTCACCGGGCGGCCGATTGATCTTAGCTTCGCCATCCTGCGCAGCGTCTCGCCCGT
CCATCTGGAGTTCATGCGCAACATAGGCATGCACGGCACGATGTCGATCTCGATTTTGCGCGGCGAGCGA
CTGTGGGGATTGATCGTTTGCCATCACCGAACGCCGTACTACGTCGATCTCGATGGCCGCCAAGCCTGCA
AGAGGGTCGCCGAGAGGCTGGCCACTCAGATCGGCGTGATGGAAGAGTGACCTAGGAACCAGCCTCAAGA
ACACCCGAATGGAGTCTCTAAGCTACATAATACCAACTTACACTTTACAAAATGTTGTCCCCCAAAATGT
AGCCATTCGTATCTGCYCCTAAWAAAAARAAARTTTCTTCACAWTCWAAAAAAAAAAAAAAAAAAAAAAA
AAAAAAAAAAMCCCCCCCCCCCCCCCCCTGCAGGGCCAAGTCGGCCGGCGCGCCATTCGCCCTATAGTGA
GTCGTATTACAATTCACTGGCCGTCGTTTTACAACGTCGTGACTGGGAAAACCCTGGCGTTACCCAACTT
AATCGCCTTGCAGCACATCCCCCTTTCGCCAGCTGGCGTAATAGCGAAGAGGCCCGCACCGATCGCCCTT
CCCAACAGTTGCGCAGCCTGAATGGCGAATGGAAATTGTAAGCGTTAATATTTTGTTAAAATTCGCGTTA
AATTTTTGTTAAATCAGCTCATTTTTTAACCAATAGGCCGAAATCGGCAAAATCCCTTATAAATCAAAAG
AATAGACCGAGATAGGGT
[37 nt withheld, positions 5479-5515]
AAAGAACGTGGACTCCAACGTCAAAGG
[49 nt withheld, positions 5543-5591]
T
[91 nt withheld, positions 5593-5683]
G
[124 nt withheld, positions 5685-5808]
CAGGTG
